Addgene plasmid #42001: pmyc-GFP-TNRC6A-NES-mut
Depositing lab: Kumiko Ui-Tei. Depositing organization: The University of Tokyo. Publication: Human TNRC6A is an Argonaute-navigator protein for microRNA-mediated gene silencing in the nucleus. Nishi K, Nishi A, Nagasawa T, Ui-Tei K. RNA. 2013 Jan;19(1):17-35. doi: 10.1261/rna.034769.112. Epub 2012 Nov 13. PubMed 23150874.
Backbone
  Vector backbone: pcDNA3.1
  Backbone size w/o insert (bp): 5338
  Total vector size (bp): 11239
  Vector type: Mammalian Expression
  Selectable markers: Neomycin (select with G418)
Growth in bacteria
  Bacterial resistance: Ampicillin, 100 μg/mL
  Growth temperature: 37°C
  Growth strain: DH5alpha
  Copy number: High Copy
Gene/Insert
  Gene/Insert name: TNRC6A (alt name: GW182)
  Species: H. sapiens (human)
  Mutation: F951A, F955A, I958A, F960A
  GenBank ID: AAK62026.1
  Entrez Gene: TNRC6A (a.k.a. CAGH26, FAME6, GW1, GW182, TNRC6)
  Promoter: CMV
  Tag / fusion protein: Myc (N terminal on insert); EGFP (N terminal on insert)
  Cloning method: Restriction Enzyme; 5′ cloning site NheI (not destroyed); 3′ cloning site XbaI (not destroyed)
  Sequencing primers: 5′ CGCAAATGGGCGGTAGGCGTG
Terms and licenses: Academic/Nonprofit Terms; Industry Terms: Not Available to Industry
How to cite: pmyc-GFP-TNRC6A-NES-mut was a gift from Kumiko Ui-Tei (Addgene plasmid # 42001 ; http://n2t.net/addgene:42001 ; RRID:Addgene_42001)
