[The description below was written by a language model from this plasmid's Addgene catalogue record and pLannotate feature annotations shown in this document.]
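Description:
pmyc-GFP-TNRC6A-NES-mut is an 11.2 kb mammalian expression plasmid built on the pcDNA3.1 backbone. It is maintained in E. coli through a high-copy ColE1/pUC-type origin and an ampicillin resistance gene (β-lactamase under its own promoter). An f1 phage origin is also present. For selection in mammalian cells it carries a neomycin phosphotransferase cassette driven by the SV40 enhancer/early promoter and terminated by the SV40 polyadenylation signal, allowing G418 selection of stable transfectants. The short fragments annotated as HIV-1 LTR, ble, lacI and lac promoter/operator look like backbone remnants or partial sequence matches rather than functional units.

The payload is human TNRC6A (also known as GW182), a scaffold protein that associates with Argonaute proteins and contributes to microRNA- and siRNA-mediated silencing. The catalogue record lists both Myc and EGFP as N-terminal tags. The feature table annotates EGFP directly upstream of the TNRC6A coding region but does not call the Myc epitope separately. Expression is driven by the CMV immediate-early enhancer and promoter and terminated by the bovine growth hormone polyadenylation signal. A T7 promoter lies between the CMV promoter and the open reading frame.

The insert carries four alanine substitutions (F951A, F955A, I958A, F960A). Going by the construct name, these disrupt a nuclear export signal. Given the associated work on TNRC6A as a carrier of Argonaute into the nucleus, the plasmid is suited to fluorescence imaging of how loss of export affects TNRC6A localization. The Myc tag allows detection or immunoprecipitation of the fusion protein.
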