Features (pLannotate 1.2.2; 21 found; start..end, strand, type, name):
     28..80      -  misc_feature   bom (fragment): basis of mobility region from pBR322
    235..614     +  enhancer       CMV enhancer: human cytomegalovirus immediate early enhancer
    615..818     +  promoter       CMV promoter: human cytomegalovirus (CMV) immediate early promoter
    814..847     +  LTR            5' LTR (truncated) (fragment): truncated 5' long terminal repeat (LTR) from HIV-1
    863..881     +  promoter       T7 promoter: promoter for bacteriophage T7 RNA polymerase
    949..1665    +  CDS            EGFP: EGFP is a basic (constitutively fluorescent) green fluorescent protein published in 1996, derived from Aequorea victoria. It is reported to be a rapidly-maturing weak dimer with moderate acid sensitivity.
   1654..6798    +  CDS            TNRC6A (fragment): TNR6A_HUMAN - Also known as CAGH26, KIAA1460, TNRC6. Experimental evidence at protein level: Swiss-Prot protein existence level 1. Plays a role in RNA-mediated gene silencing by both micro- RNAs (miRNAs) and short interfering RNAs (siRNAs). Required for miRNA- dependent repression of translation and for siRNA-dependent endonucleolytic cleavage of complementary mRNAs by argonaute family proteins. As a scaffolding protein, associates with argonaute proteins bound to partially complementary mRNAs, and can simultaneously recruit CCR4-NOT and PAN deadenylase complexes. From Homo sapiens (Human).
   6839..7063    +  polyA_signal   bGH poly(A) signal: bovine growth hormone polyadenylation signal
   7067..7088    +  promoter       SV40 promoter (fragment): SV40 enhancer and early promoter
   7109..7537    +  rep_origin     f1 ori (sequence partly withheld): f1 bacteriophage origin of replication; arrow indicates direction of (+) strand synthesis
   7551..7880    +  promoter       SV40 promoter: SV40 enhancer and early promoter
   7947..8738    +  CDS            neo: KKA2_KLEPN - Also known as kan, nptII. Experimental evidence at protein level: Swiss-Prot protein existence level 1. Resistance to kanamycin, neomycin, paromomycin, ribostamycin, butirosin and gentamicin B. From Klebsiella pneumoniae.
   8762..8920    +  CDS            ble (fragment): BLE_KLEPN - Experimental evidence at protein level: Swiss-Prot protein existence level 1. Binding protein with a strong affinity to the bleomycin family of antibiotics. Binds to CL990; an antimitotic-antibiotic compound. From Klebsiella pneumoniae.
   8915..9036    +  polyA_signal   SV40 poly(A) signal: SV40 polyadenylation signal
   9107..9129    -  protein_bind   lac operator (fragment): The lac repressor binds to the lac operator to inhibit transcription in E. coli. This inhibition can be relieved by adding lactose or isopropyl-β-D-thiogalactopyranoside (IPTG). lac repressor encoded by lacI
   9133..9163    -  promoter       lac promoter: promoter for the E. coli lac operon
   9178..9199    -  protein_bind   CAP binding site: CAP binding activates transcription in the presence of cAMP. E. coli catabolite activator protein
   9212..9304    -  CDS            lacI (fragment): lac repressor; lacI; The lac repressor binds to the lac operator to inhibit transcription in E. coli. This inhibition can be relieved by adding lactose or isopropyl-β-D-thiogalactopyranoside (IPTG).
   9487..10072   -  rep_origin     ori: high-copy-number ColE1/pMB1/pBR322/pUC origin of replication
  10243..11103   -  CDS            AmpR: β-lactamase; bla; confers resistance to ampicillin, carbenicillin, and related antibiotics
  11104..11208   -  promoter       AmpR promoter: bla
>Addgene plasmid #42001 | pmyc-GFP-TNRC6A-NES-mut | depositor full sequence | sequence record 56789 | pmyc-GFP-TNRC6A-NES-mut sequence 11239 bps
GACGGATCGGGAGATCTCCCGATCCCCTATGGTGCACTCTCAGTACAATCTGCTCTGATGCCGCATAGTT
AAGCCAGTATCTGCTCCCTGCTTGTGTGTTGGAGGTCGCTGAGTAGTGCGCGAGCAAAATTTAAGCTACA
ACAAGGCAAGGCTTGACCGACAATTGCATGAAGAATCTGCTTAGGGTTAGGCGTTTTGCGCTGCTTCGCG
ATGTACGGGCCAGATATACGCGTTGACATTGATTATTGACTAGTTATTAATAGTAATCAATTACGGGGTC
ATTAGTTCATAGCCCATATATGGAGTTCCGCGTTACATAACTTACGGTAAATGGCCCGCCTGGCTGACCG
CCCAACGACCCCCGCCCATTGACGTCAATAATGACGTATGTTCCCATAGTAACGCCAATAGGGACTTTCC
ATTGACGTCAATGGGTGGAGTATTTACGGTAAACTGCCCACTTGGCAGTACATCAAGTGTATCATATGCC
AAGTACGCCCCCTATTGACGTCAATGACGGTAAATGGCCCGCCTGGCATTATGCCCAGTACATGACCTTA
TGGGACTTTCCTACTTGGCAGTACATCTACGTATTAGTCATCGCTATTACCATGGTGATGCGGTTTTGGC
AGTACATCAATGGGCGTGGATAGCGGTTTGACTCACGGGGATTTCCAAGTCTCCACCCCATTGACGTCAA
TGGGAGTTTGTTTTGGCACCAAAATCAACGGGACTTTCCAAAATGTCGTAACAACTCCGCCCCATTGACG
CAAATGGGCGGTAGGCGTGTACGGTGGGAGGTCTATATAAGCAGAGCTCTCTGGCTAACTAGAGAACCCA
CTGCTTACTGGCTTATCGAAATTAATACGACTCACTATAGGGAGACCCAAGCTGGCTAGCCCACCAATGG
AACAAAAACTCATCTCAGAAGAGGATCTGTCCGGCGGCATGGTGAGCAAGGGCGAGGAGCTGTTCACCGG
GGTGGTGCCCATCCTGGTCGAGCTGGACGGCGACGTAAACGGCCACAAGTTCAGCGTGTCCGGCGAGGGC
GAGGGCGATGCCACCTACGGCAAGCTGACCCTGAAGTTCATCTGCACCACCGGCAAGCTGCCCGTGCCCT
GGCCCACCCTCGTGACCACCCTGACCTACGGCGTGCAGTGCTTCAGCCGCTACCCCGACCACATGAAGCA
GCACGACTTCTTCAAGTCCGCCATGCCCGAAGGCTACGTCCAGGAGCGCACCATCTTCTTCAAGGACGAC
GGCAACTACAAGACCCGCGCCGAGGTGAAGTTCGAGGGCGACACCCTGGTGAACCGCATCGAGCTGAAGG
GCATCGACTTCAAGGAGGACGGCAACATCCTGGGGCACAAGCTGGAGTACAACTACAACAGCCACAACGT
CTATATCATGGCCGACAAGCAGAAGAACGGCATCAAGGTGAACTTCAAGATCCGCCACAACATCGAGGAC
GGCAGCGTGCAGCTCGCCGACCACTACCAGCAGAACACCCCCATCGGCGACGGCCCCGTGCTGCTGCCCG
ACAACCACTACCTGAGCACCCAGTCCGCCCTGAGCAAAGACCCCAACGAGAAGCGCGATCACATGGTCCT
GCTGGAGTTCGTGACCGCCGCCGGGATCACTCTCGGCATGGACGAGCTGTACAAGAAGCTTATGGATGCT
GATTCTGCCTCCAGTTCTGAATCAGAGAGAAACATCACTATCATGGCTTCAGGGAACACAGGTGGTGAAA
AAGATGGCCTTCGGAATAGCACTGGACTTGGTTCCCAAAACAAGTTTGTAGTTGGTAGCAGCAGCAATAA
TGTGGGCCATGGAAGTAGTACTGGGCCATGGGGTTTTTCCCATGGAGCCATAATAAGCACATGTCAGGTC
TCTGTGGATGCTCCTGAAAGCAAATCTGAAAGTAGCAACAATAGAATGAATGCTTGGGGCACTGTAAGTT
CTTCATCAAATGGAGGGTTAAATCCAAGCACTTTGAATTCAGCTAGCAACCATGGTGCCTGGCCAGTATT
AGAGAACAATGGACTTGCCCTAAAAGGGCCTGTAGGGAGTGGTAGTTCTGGCATTAATATTCAGTGCAGT
ACTATAGGCCAGATGCCTAACAATCAGAGTATTAACTCTAAAGTGAGTGGTGGTTCTACCCATGGTACCT
GGGGAAGCCTTCAGGAAACTTGTGAATCTGAAGTAAGTGGTACACAGAAGGTTTCATTCAGTGGTCAACC
TCAAAATATTACCACTGAAATGACTGGACCAAATAACACTACTAACTTTATGACCTCTAGTTTACCAAAC
TCCGGTTCAGTGCAGAATAATGAGCTGCCTAGTAGTAACACAGGGGCCTGGCGTGTGAGCACAATGAATC
ATCCTCAGATGCAGGCTCCATCAGGTATGAATGGCACTTCCCTTTCTCACCTTAGCAATGGAGAGTCAAA
AAGTGGAGGCTCTTATGGTACTACATGGGGTGCCTATGGTTCTAATTACTCTGGAGACAAATGTTCAGGC
CCTAATGGCCAAGCTAATGGTGACACTGTGAATGCAACTCTAATGCAGCCTGGCGTAAATGGTCCTATGG
GCACTAACTTTCAAGTTAACACAAACAAAGGAGGTGGTGTGTGGGAATCTGGTGCAGCAAACTCCCAGAG
TACATCATGGGGAAGTGGAAATGGCGCAAATTCTGGAGGAAGTCGAAGAGGATGGGGAACCCCTGCACAA
AACACTGGCACTAATTTACCCAGCGTTGAGTGGAACAAACTGCCTAGCAATCAGCATTCCAATGATAGTG
CAAATGGCAATGGTAAGACGTTTACAAATGGATGGAAATCTACTGAGGAAGAGGATCAGGGTTCTGCCAC
ATCTCAGACAAATGAGCAAAGCAGTGTGTGGGCCAAAACAGGAGGTACAGTGGAGAGCGATGGTAGTACA
GAAAGCACTGGACGCCTTGAGGAAAAAGGAACTGGGGAAAGTCAGAGTAGAGACAGAAGAAAAATTGATC
AGCACACATTACTCCAAAGCATTGTAAACAGAACTGACTTAGATCCACGTGTCCTGTCCAACTCTGGTTG
GGGACAGACTCCTATTAAGCAGAATACTGCCTGGGATACAGAAACATCACCTAGAGGGGAACGAAAGACT
GACAATGGGACAGAGGCCTGGGGAAGCTCTGCAACACAGACTTTTAACTCAGGGGCATGTATAGATAAGA
CTAGCCCTAATGGTAATGATACCTCATCTGTATCAGGGTGGGGCGATCCCAAACCTGCTCTGAGGTGGGG
AGATTCCAAAGGCTCAAACTGCCAGGGGGGGTGGGAAGATGATTCTGCTGCTACAGGAATGGTCAAGAGC
AATCAGTGGGGGAATTGCAAAGAGGAGAAGGCTGCATGGAATGACTCGCAAAAGAATAAACAGGGATGGG
GTGATGGACAAAAATCAAGCCAAGGGTGGTCTGTTTCTGCCAGTGATAACTGGGGAGAAACTTCAAGGAA
TAACCATTGGGGTGAGGCCAATAAGAAATCCAGCTCAGGAGGTAGTGACAGTGACAGGTCCGTTTCCGGT
TGGAACGAACTTGGTAAAACTAGTTCTTTCACTTGGGGAAACAACATAAATCCAAATAATTCATCAGGAT
GGGATGAATCTTCTAAACCTACTCCTTCCCAGGGATGGGGAGACCCTCCAAAGTCTAATCAGTCTCTAGG
TTGGGGAGATTCGTCAAAGCCAGTCAGCTCTCCAGACTGGAACAAGCAACAAGACATTGTTGGATCTTGG
GGAATCCCACCAGCTACAGGCAAACCTCCTGGTACAGGCTGGCTGGGGGGACCTATACCAGCCCCAGCAA
AAGAAGAAGAACCCACAGGCTGGGAGGAACCATCCCCAGAATCTATACGTCGCAAAATGGAGATTGATGA
TGGAACTTCAGCTTGGGGAGATCCAAGCAAATACAACTACAAAAATGTGAACATGTGGAACAAAAACGTC
CCAAATGGCAACAGCCGTTCAGACCAGCAAGCACAGGTACATCAGCTGCTAACGCCTGCAAGTGCCATCT
CAAACAAAGAGGCAAGCAGTGGCTCTGGCTGGGGTGAGCCCTGGGGGGAGCCTTCTACTCCAGCCACAAC
TGTGGATAATGGTACTTCAGCATGGGGTAAGCCCATAGACAGTGGTCCCAGCTGGGGGGAACCCATTGCT
GCGGCATCCAGCACATCCACGTGGGGCTCCAGCTCTGTTGGTCCACAAGCATTAAGCAAATCTGGGCCAA
AATCTATGCAAGATGGCTGGTGTGGTGATGATATGCCATTGCCTGGAAATCGCCCCACTGGCTGGGAAGA
GGAAGAGGATGTGGAGATTGGAATGTGGAATAGTAATTCATCTCAAGAGCTTAACTCATCTTTAAATTGG
CCACCATATACAAAGAAAATGTCATCGAAGGGTCTGAGTGGCAAAAAAAGGAGAAGGGAAAGGGGAATGA
TGAAAGGTGGAAACAAACAAGAAGAAGCGTGGATAAATCCAGCCGTTAAACAGGCTTCAAACGCCAGTGC
TTCGAGAGACTCACCAGAGGAAAATGTACAAAGCAATAAGATGGACCTTTCTGGAGGAATGTTACAAGAC
AAACGAATGGAGATAGATAAACATAGCCTAAATATTGGTGATTACAATCGAACGGTCGGGAAAGGCCCTG
GTTCTCGGCCTCAGATTTCCAAAGAGTCTTCCATGGAGCGCAATCCTTATTTTGATAAGGATGGCATTGT
AGCAGATGAATCCCAAAACATGCAGTTTATGTCCAGTCAAAGCATGAAGCTTCCCCCTTCAAATAGTGCA
CTACCTAACCAGGCCCTTGGCTCCATAGCAGGGCTGGGTATGCAAAACTTGAATTCTGTTAGACAGAATG
GCAATCCCAGTATGTTTGGTGTTGGAAACACAGCAGCACAACCCCGGGGCATGCAGCAGCCTCCAGCACA
ACCTCTTAGTTCATCTCAGCCTAATCTCCGTGCTCAAGTGCCTCCTCCATTACTCTCCCCTCAGGTTCCA
GTTTCATTGCTGAAGTATGCACCAAACAACGGTGGCCTGAATCCACTCTTTGGCCCTCAACAGGTAGCCA
TGCTGAACCAGCTATCCCAGCTAAACCAGCTTTCTCAGATCTCCCAGTTACAGCGATTGTTAGCGCAGCA
GCAAAGGGCGCAGAGTCAGAGAAGCGTGCCTTCTGGGAACCGGCCGCAGCAAGACCAGCAGGGTCGACCT
CTTAGTGTGCAGCAGCAAATGATGCAACAATCTCGTCAACTTGATCCAAACCTGTTGGTGAAGCAGCAGA
CTCCACCATCTCAGCAGCAGCCACTCCATCAGCCAGCCATGAAGTCTTTCCTTGACAATGTCATGCCCCA
CACTACACCTGAGCTGCAAAAAGGGCCATCACCAATAAATGCTTTCAGCAACTTCCCTATAGGCTTGAAC
TCAAACTTGAATGTAAATATGGATATGAACAGTATTAAAGAGCCACAGTCAAGACTAAGGAAGTGGACGA
CAGTGGACAGCATTTCTGTGAACACATCTTTGGATCAAAACTCCAGCAAACATGGTGCTATTTCAAGTGG
TTTCAGGCTGGAAGAGTCTCCATTTGTTCCCTATGACTTTATGAACAGCAGTACTTCACCAGCCAGTCCT
CCAGGTTCAATAGGAGATGGCTGGCCACGTGCCAAATCGCCTAACGGCTCTAGCAGTGTTAATTGGCCAC
CAGAATTTCGTCCTGGTGAGCCATGGAAAGGTTATCCAAACATTGACCCTGAAACTGACCCTTACGTCAC
TCCTGGCAGTGTCATAAACAATCTTTCAATTAATACTGTGCGGGAAGTTGACCACCTCAGGGACAGGAAC
AGTGGGTCATCCTCATCCTTGAACACCACGCTGCCTTCAACTAGTGCCTGGTCATCCATTCGTGCCTCCA
ACTACAACGTTCCCCTCAGCAGTACAGCACAAAGCACTTCAGCCAGAAATAGTGATTCCAAATTGACATG
GTCTCCTGGTTCAGTTACAAACACCTCTCTGGCTCATGAGCTGTGGAAGGTCCCTTTGCCACCTAAAAAC
ATCACTGCTCCGTCCCGCCCACCTCCGGGACTGACTGGTCAGAAGCCACCCTTGTCTACGTGGGATAATT
CTCCCCTTCGTATAGGTGGAGGATGGGGAAATTCTGACGCCAGATATACCCCAGGTTCCAGCTGGGGTGA
GAGCAGCTCAGGGAGAATAACAAATTGGCTTGTTCTAAAAAACCTTACACCTCAGATCGATGGCTCAACT
CTGCGCACTCTGTGCATGCAGCACGGCCCGCTGATCACATTCCACCTGAACCTCCCTCACGGAAATGCTC
TGGTCCGCTACAGTTCAAAAGAAGAGGTAGTGAAGGCACAAAAGTCTCTGCACATGTGTGTACTGGGGAA
CACTACTATTCTTGCTGAGTTTGCCAGTGAAGAGGAGATCAGTCGTTTCTTTGCACAAAGCCAGTCTCTG
ACCCCTTCTCCCGGCTGGCAGTCTCTCGGGTCCAGCCAGAGCCGGCTGGGCTCCCTCGACTGTTCCCACT
CATTCTCCAGCCGGACCGATCTCAATCACTGGAATGGTGCTGGGCTGTCGGGAACTAACTGTGGAGACCT
TCACGGCACTTCACTCTGGGGGACCCCGCATTATTCCACAAGCCTGTGGGGTCCCCCAAGCAGCAGCGAC
CCCCGAGGAATTAGCAGCCCATCTCCCATTAACGCTTTTCTTTCTGTTGACCACCTGGGTGGGGGTGGAG
AGTCCATGTAATCTAGAGGGCCCGTTTAAACCCGCTGATCAGCCTCGACTGTGCCTTCTAGTTGCCAGCC
ATCTGTTGTTTGCCCCTCCCCCGTGCCTTCCTTGACCCTGGAAGGTGCCACTCCCACTGTCCTTTCCTAA
TAAAATGAGGAAATTGCATCGCATTGTCTGAGTAGGTGTCATTCTATTCTGGGGGGTGGGGTGGGGCAGG
ACAGCAAGGGGGAGGATTGGGAAGACAATAGCAGGCATGCTGGGGATGCGGTGGGCTCTATGGCTTCTGA
GGCGGAAAGAACCAGCTGGGGCTCTAGGGGGTATCCCC
[124 nt withheld, positions 7109-7232]
C
[91 nt withheld, positions 7234-7324]
A
[49 nt withheld, positions 7326-7374]
CCTTTGACGTTGGAGTCCACGTTCTTT
[37 nt withheld, positions 7402-7438]
ACCCTATCTCGGTCTATTCTTTTGATTTATAAGGGATTTTGCCGATTTCGGCCTATTGGTTAAAAAATGA
GCTGATTTAACAAAAATTTAACGCGAATTAATTCTGTGGAATGTGTGTCAGTTAGGGTGTGGAAAGTCCC
CAGGCTCCCCAGCAGGCAGAAGTATGCAAAGCATGCATCTCAATTAGTCAGCAACCAGGTGTGGAAAGTC
CCCAGGCTCCCCAGCAGGCAGAAGTATGCAAAGCATGCATCTCAATTAGTCAGCAACCATAGTCCCGCCC
CTAACTCCGCCCATCCCGCCCCTAACTCCGCCCAGTTCCGCCCATTCTCCGCCCCATGGCTGACTAATTT
TTTTTATTTATGCAGAGGCCGAGGCCGCCTCTGCCTCTGAGCTATTCCAGAAGTAGTGAGGAGGCTTTTT
TGGAGGCCTAGGCTTTTGCAAAAAGCTCCCGGGAGCTTGTATATCCATTTTCGGATCTGATCAAGAGACA
GGATGAGGATCGTTTCGCATGATTGAACAAGATGGATTGCACGCAGGTTCTCCGGCCGCTTGGGTGGAGA
GGCTATTCGGCTATGACTGGGCACAACAGACAATCGGCTGCTCTGATGCCGCCGTGTTCCGGCTGTCAGC
GCAGGGGCGCCCGGTTCTTTTTGTCAAGACCGACCTGTCCGGTGCCCTGAATGAACTGCAGGACGAGGCA
GCGCGGCTATCGTGGCTGGCCACGACGGGCGTTCCTTGCGCAGCTGTGCTCGACGTTGTCACTGAAGCGG
GAAGGGACTGGCTGCTATTGGGCGAAGTGCCGGGGCAGGATCTCCTGTCATCTCACCTTGCTCCTGCCGA
GAAAGTATCCATCATGGCTGATGCAATGCGGCGGCTGCATACGCTTGATCCGGCTACCTGCCCATTCGAC
CACCAAGCGAAACATCGCATCGAGCGAGCACGTACTCGGATGGAAGCCGGTCTTGTCGATCAGGATGATC
TGGACGAAGAGCATCAGGGGCTCGCGCCAGCCGAACTGTTCGCCAGGCTCAAGGCGCGCATGCCCGACGG
CGAGGATCTCGTCGTGACCCATGGCGATGCCTGCTTGCCGAATATCATGGTGGAAAATGGCCGCTTTTCT
GGATTCATCGACTGTGGCCGGCTGGGTGTGGCGGACCGCTATCAGGACATAGCGTTGGCTACCCGTGATA
TTGCTGAAGAGCTTGGCGGCGAATGGGCTGACCGCTTCCTCGTGCTTTACGGTATCGCCGCTCCCGATTC
GCAGCGCATCGCCTTCTATCGCCTTCTTGACGAGTTCTTCTGAGCGGGACTCTGGGGTTCGAAATGACCG
ACCAAGCGACGCCCAACCTGCCATCACGAGATTTCGATTCCACCGCCGCCTTCTATGAAAGGTTGGGCTT
CGGAATCGTTTTCCGGGACGCCGGCTGGATGATCCTCCAGCGCGGGGATCTCATGCTGGAGTTCTTCGCC
CACCCCAACTTGTTTATTGCAGCTTATAATGGTTACAAATAAAGCAATAGCATCACAAATTTCACAAATA
AAGCATTTTTTTCACTGCATTCTAGTTGTGGTTTGTCCAAACTCATCAATGTATCTTATCATGTCTGTAT
ACCGTCGACCTCTAGCTAGAGCTTGGCGTAATCATGGTCATAGCTGTTTCCTGTGTGAAATTGTTATCCG
CTCACAATTCCACACAACATACGAGCCGGAAGCATAAAGTGTAAAGCCTGGGGTGCCTAATGAGTGAGCT
AACTCACATTAATTGCGTTGCGCTCACTGCCCGCTTTCCAGTCGGGAAACCTGTCGTGCCAGCTGCATTA
ATGAATCGGCCAACGCGCGGGGAGAGGCGGTTTGCGTATTGGGCGCTCTTCCGCTTCCTCGCTCACTGAC
TCGCTGCGCTCGGTCGTTCGGCTGCGGCGAGCGGTATCAGCTCACTCAAAGGCGGTAATACGGTTATCCA
CAGAATCAGGGGATAACGCAGGAAAGAACATGTGAGCAAAAGGCCAGCAAAAGGCCAGGAACCGTAAAAA
GGCCGCGTTGCTGGCGTTTTTCCATAGGCTCCGCCCCCCTGACGAGCATCACAAAAATCGACGCTCAAGT
CAGAGGTGGCGAAACCCGACAGGACTATAAAGATACCAGGCGTTTCCCCCTGGAAGCTCCCTCGTGCGCT
CTCCTGTTCCGACCCTGCCGCTTACCGGATACCTGTCCGCCTTTCTCCCTTCGGGAAGCGTGGCGCTTTC
TCATAGCTCACGCTGTAGGTATCTCAGTTCGGTGTAGGTCGTTCGCTCCAAGCTGGGCTGTGTGCACGAA
CCCCCCGTTCAGCCCGACCGCTGCGCCTTATCCGGTAACTATCGTCTTGAGTCCAACCCGGTAAGACACG
ACTTATCGCCACTGGCAGCAGCCACTGGTAACAGGATTAGCAGAGCGAGGTATGTAGGCGGTGCTACAGA
GTTCTTGAAGTGGTGGCCTAACTACGGCTACACTAGAAGAACAGTATTTGGTATCTGCGCTCTGCTGAAG
CCAGTTACCTTCGGAAAAAGAGTTGGTAGCTCTTGATCCGGCAAACAAACCACCGCTGGTAGCGGTTTTT
TTGTTTGCAAGCAGCAGATTACGCGCAGAAAAAAAGGATCTCAAGAAGATCCTTTGATCTTTTCTACGGG
GTCTGACGCTCAGTGGAACGAAAACTCACGTTAAGGGATTTTGGTCATGAGATTATCAAAAAGGATCTTC
ACCTAGATCCTTTTAAATTAAAAATGAAGTTTTAAATCAATCTAAAGTATATATGAGTAAACTTGGTCTG
ACAGTTACCAATGCTTAATCAGTGAGGCACCTATCTCAGCGATCTGTCTATTTCGTTCATCCATAGTTGC
CTGACTCCCCGTCGTGTAGATAACTACGATACGGGAGGGCTTACCATCTGGCCCCAGTGCTGCAATGATA
CCGCGAGACCCACGCTCACCGGCTCCAGATTTATCAGCAATAAACCAGCCAGCCGGAAGGGCCGAGCGCA
GAAGTGGTCCTGCAACTTTATCCGCCTCCATCCAGTCTATTAATTGTTGCCGGGAAGCTAGAGTAAGTAG
TTCGCCAGTTAATAGTTTGCGCAACGTTGTTGCCATTGCTACAGGCATCGTGGTGTCACGCTCGTCGTTT
GGTATGGCTTCATTCAGCTCCGGTTCCCAACGATCAAGGCGAGTTACATGATCCCCCATGTTGTGCAAAA
AAGCGGTTAGCTCCTTCGGTCCTCCGATCGTTGTCAGAAGTAAGTTGGCCGCAGTGTTATCACTCATGGT
TATGGCAGCACTGCATAATTCTCTTACTGTCATGCCATCCGTAAGATGCTTTTCTGTGACTGGTGAGTAC
TCAACCAAGTCATTCTGAGAATAGTGTATGCGGCGACCGAGTTGCTCTTGCCCGGCGTCAATACGGGATA
ATACCGCGCCACATAGCAGAACTTTAAAAGTGCTCATCATTGGAAAACGTTCTTCGGGGCGAAAACTCTC
AAGGATCTTACCGCTGTTGAGATCCAGTTCGATGTAACCCACTCGTGCACCCAACTGATCTTCAGCATCT
TTTACTTTCACCAGCGTTTCTGGGTGAGCAAAAACAGGAAGGCAAAATGCCGCAAAAAAGGGAATAAGGG
CGACACGGAAATGTTGAATACTCATACTCTTCCTTTTTCAATATTATTGAAGCATTTATCAGGGTTATTG
TCTCATGAGCGGATACATATTTGAATGTATTTAGAAAAATAAACAAATAGGGGTTCCGCGCACATTTCCC
CGAAAAGTGCCACCTGACGTC
