>Addgene plasmid #42001 | pmyc-GFP-TNRC6A-NES-mut | addgene partial sequence | sequence record 59628 | EGFP-C 5'-CATGGTCCTGCTGGAGTTCGTG-3'
TCGGCATGGACGAGCTGTACAAGTCCGGCGGCAAGCTTATGGATGCTGATTCTGCCTCCAGTTCTGAATC
AGAGAGAAACATCACTATCATGGCTTCAGGGAACACAGGTGGTGAAAAAGATGGCCTTCGGAATAGCACT
GGACTTGGTTCCCAAAACAAGTTTGTAGTTGGTAGCAGCAGCAATAATGTGGGCCATGGAAGTAGTACTG
GGCCATGGGGTTTTTCCCATGGAGCCATAATAAGCACATGTCAGGTCTCTGTGGATGCTCCTGAAAGCAA
ATCTGAAAGTAGCAACAATAGAATGAATGCTTGGGGCACTGTAAGTTCTTCATCAAATGGAGGGTTAAAT
CCAAGCACTTTGAATTCAGCTAGCAACCATGGTGCCTGGCCAGTATTAGAGAACAATGGACTTGCCCTAA
AAGGGCCTGTAGGGAGTGGTAGTTCTGGCATTAATATTCAGTGCAGTACTATAGGCCAGATGCCTAACAA
TCAGAGTATTAACTCTAAAGTGAGTGGTGGTTCTACCCATGGTACCTGGGGAAGCCTTCAGGAAACTTGT
GAATCTGAAGTAAGTGGTACACAGAAGGTTTCATTCAGTGGTCAACCTCAAAATATTACCACTGAAATGA
CTGGACCAAATAACACTACTAACTTTATGACCTCTAGTTTACCAAACTCCGGTTCAGTGCAGAATAATGA
GCTGCCTAGTAGTAACACAGGGGCCTGGCGTGTGAGCACAATGAATCATCCTCAGATGCAGGCTCCATCA
GGTATGAATGGCACTTCCCTTTCTCACCTTAGCAATGGAGAGTCAAAAAGTGGAGGCTCTTATGGTACTA
CATGGGGTGCCTATGGTTCTAATTACTCTGGAGACAA
