>Addgene plasmid #42001 | pmyc-GFP-TNRC6A-NES-mut | addgene partial sequence | sequence record 60013 | CMV-F
AGCAGAGCTCTCTGGCTAACTAGAGAACCCACTGCTTACTGGCTTATCGAAATTAATACGACTCACTATA
GGGAGACCCAAGCTGGCTAGCCCACCATGGAACAAAAACTCATCTCAGAAGAGGATCTGTCCGGCGGCAT
GGTGAGCAAGGGCGAGGAGCTGTTCACCGGGGTGGTGCCCATCCTGGTCGAGCTGGACGGCGACGTAAAC
GGCCACAAGTTCAGCGTGTCCGGCGAGGGCGAGGGCGATGCCACCTACGGCAAGCTGACCCTGAAGTTCA
TCTGCACCACCGGCAAGCTGCCCGTGCCCTGGCCCACCCTCGTGACCACCCTGACCTACGGCGTGCAGTG
CTTCAGCCGCTACCCCGACCACATGAAGCAGCACGACTTCTTCAAGTCCGCCATGCCCGAAGGCTACGTC
CAGGAGCGCACCATCTTCTTCAAGGACGACGGCAACTACAAGACCCGCGCCGAGGTGAAGTTCGAGGGCG
ACACCCTGGTGAACCGCATCGAGCTGAAGGGCATCGACTTCAAGGAGGACGGCAACATCCTGGGGCACAA
GCTGGAGTACAACTACAACAGCCACAACGTCTATATCATGGCCGACAAGCAGAAGAACGGCATCAAGGTG
AACTTCAAGATCCGCCACAACATCGAGGACGGCAGCGTGCAGCTCGCCGACCACTACCAGCAGAACACCC
CCATCGGCGACGGCCCCGTGCTGCTGCCCGACAACCACTACCTGAGCACCCAGTCCGCCCTGAGCAAAGA
CCCCAACGAGAAGCGCGATCACATGGTCCTGCTGGAGTTCGTGACCGCCGCCGGGATCACTCTCGGCATG
GACGAGCTGTACAAGTCCGGCGGCAAGCTTATGGATGCTGATTCTGCCTCCAGTTCTGAATCAGAGAGAA
