>Addgene plasmid #42001 | pmyc-GFP-TNRC6A-NES-mut | addgene partial sequence | sequence record 60014 | hTNRC6A-R1 5'-GGAAATCTGAGGCCGAGAAC-3'
TGTAATCACCAATATTTAGGCTATGTTTATCTATCTCCATTCGTTTGTCTTGTAACATTCCTCCAGAAAG
GTCCATCTTATTGCTTTGTACATTTTCCTCTGGTGAGTCTCTCGAAGCACTGGCGTTTGAAGCCTGTTTA
ACGGCTGGATTTATCCACGCTTCTTCTTGTTTGTTTCCACCTTTCATCATTCCCCTTTCCCTTCTCCTTT
TTTTGCCACTCAGACCCTTCGATGACATTTTCTTTGTATATGGTGGCCAATTTAAAGATGAGTTAAGCTC
TTGAGATGAATTACTATTCCACATTCCAATCTCCACATCCTCTTCCTCTTCCCAGCCAGTGGGGCGATTT
CCAGGCAATGGCATATCATCACCACACCAGCCATCTTGCATAGATTTTGGCCCAGATTTGCTTAATGCTT
GTGGACCAACAGAGCTGGAGCCCCACGTGGATGTGCTGGATGCCGCAGCAATGGGTTCCCCCCAGCTGGG
ACCACTGTCTATGGGCTTACCCCATGCTGAAGTACCATTATCCACAGTTGTGGCTGGAGTAGAAGGCTCC
CCCCAGGGCTCACCCCAGCCAGAGCCACTGCTTGCCTCTTTGTTTGAGATGGCACTTGCAGGCGTTAGCA
GCTGATGTACCTGTGCTTGCTGGTCTGAACGGCTGTTGCCATTTGGGACGTTTTTGTTCCACATGTTCAC
ATTTTTGTAGTTGTATTTGCTTGGATCTCCCCAAGCTGAAGTTCCATCATCAATCTCCATTTTGCGACGT
ATAGATTCTGGGGATGGTTCCTCCCAGCCTGTGGGTTCTTCTTCTTTTGCTGGGGCTGGTATAGGTCCCC
CCAGCCAGCCTGTACCA
