>Addgene plasmid #42001 | pmyc-GFP-TNRC6A-NES-mut | addgene partial sequence | sequence record 60015 | hTNRC6A-F1 5'-atgagcaaagcagtgtgtgg-3'
GGAGAGCGATGGTAGTACAGAAAGCACTGGACGCCTTGAGGAAAAAGGAACTGGGGAAAGTCAGAGTAGA
GACAGAAGAAAAATTGATCAGCACACATTACTCCAAAGCATTGTAAACAGAACTGACTTAGATCCACGTG
TCCTGTCCAACTCTGGTTGGGGACAGACTCCTATTAAGCAGAATACTGCCTGGGATACAGAAACATCACC
TAGAGGGGAACGAAAGACTGACAATGGGACAGAGGCCTGGGGAAGCTCTGCAACACAGACTTTTAACTCA
GGGGCATGTATAGATAAGACTAGCCCTAATGGTAATGATACCTCATCTGTATCAGGGTGGGGCGATCCCA
AACCTGCTCTGAGGTGGGGAGATTCCAAAGGCTCAAACTGCCAGGGGGGGTGGGAAGATGATTCTGCTGC
TACAGGAATGGTCAAGAGCAATCAGTGGGGGAATTGCAAAGAGGAGAAGGCTGCATGGAATGACTCGCAA
AAGAATAAACAGGGATGGGGTGATGGACAAAAATCAAGCCAAGGGTGGTCTGTTTCTGCCAGTGATAACT
GGGGAGAAACTTCAAGGAATAACCATTGGGGTGAGGCCAATAAGAAATCCAGCTCAGGAGGTAGTGACAG
TGACAGGTCCGTTTCCGGTTGGAACGAACTTGGTAAAACTAGTTCTTTCACTTGGGGAAACAACATAAAT
CCAAATAATTCATCAGGATGGGATGAATCTTCTAAACCTACTCCTTCCCAGGGATGGGGAGACCCTCCAA
AGTCTAATCAGTCTCTAGGTTGGGGAGATTCGTCAAAGCCAGTCAGCTCTCCAGACTGGAACAAGCAACA
AGACATTGTTGGATCTTGGGGAATCCCACCAGCTACAG
